Addgene plasmid #122603: pBT100.136c
Purpose: clone FERNY phage by SapI Golden Gate
Depositing lab: David Liu. Depositing organization: Broad Institute. Publication: Continuous evolution of base editors with expanded target compatibility and improved activity. Thuronyi BW, Koblan LW, Levy JM, Yeh WH, Zheng C, Newby GA, Wilson C, Bhaumik M, Shubina-Oleinik O, Holt JR, Liu DR. Nat Biotechnol. 2019 Jul 22. pii: 10.1038/s41587-019-0193-0. doi: 10.1038/s41587-019-0193-0. PubMed 31332326.
Backbone
  Vector backbone: pBT100
  Vector type: Bacterial Expression
Growth in bacteria
  Bacterial resistance: Kanamycin, 50 μg/mL
  Growth temperature: 37°C
  Growth strain: DH5alpha
  Copy number: High Copy
Gene/Insert
  Gene/Insert name: FERNY
  Cloning method: Gibson Cloning
Terms and licenses: Academic/Nonprofit Terms; Industry Terms: Not Available to Industry
Depositor comments: Please see https://benchling.com/s/seq-hAPWUVQvZxeovBYRMQ0Q for additional information.
How to cite: pBT100.136c was a gift from David Liu (Addgene plasmid # 122603 ; http://n2t.net/addgene:122603 ; RRID:Addgene_122603)
