[The description below was written by a language model from this plasmid's Addgene catalogue record and pLannotate feature annotations shown in this document.]
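Description:
pBT100.136c is a small (about 2.8 kb) bacterial plasmid built on the pBT100 backbone that serves as a cloning intermediate rather than a standalone expression vector. Its stated purpose is to supply the FERNY insert for assembling a selection phage by SapI Golden Gate cloning. It is maintained at high copy in standard E. coli cloning strains through a ColE1/pUC-type origin and is selected with kanamycin via an aph(3')-Ia aminoglycoside phosphotransferase gene. That gene lies on the reverse strand, next to a fragment annotated as the bla (AmpR) promoter.

The payload is FERNY, which automated annotation detects as an open reading frame with partial similarity to an APOBEC1-family cytidine deaminase. The closest database match is the opossum enzyme, but this reflects homology and does not establish where the sequence came from. Immediately downstream is a coding segment matching the N-terminal portion of the cyanobacterial DnaE split intein. This layout suggests that the deaminase is expressed as an intein-N fusion and joined by protein trans-splicing to a partner carrying the complementary intein half, although the record does not describe that partner. A short fragment of the M13 origin follows and probably represents flanking phage sequence carried along with the insert. No dedicated promoter for the FERNY–intein cassette is annotated, so expression is presumably driven from the phage genome once the fragment has been transferred. The SapI sites named in the purpose statement are not annotated in the feature table.

The associated publication concerns continuous evolution of base editors, which fits use of this plasmid to build M13-based phage that carry the deaminase for phage-assisted evolution.
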