Features (pLannotate 1.2.2; 6 found; start..end, strand, type, name):
     12..530     +  CDS            APOBEC1 (fragment): ABEC1_MONDO - Experimental evidence at protein level: Swiss-Prot protein existence level 1. Catalytic component of the apolipoprotein B mRNA editing enzyme complex which is responsible for the postranscriptional editing of a CAA codon for Gln to a UAA codon for stop in the APOB mRNA. May also play a role in the epigenetic regulation of gene expression by participating in DNA demethylation. From Monodelphis domestica (Gray short-tailed opossum).
    579..878     +  CDS            dnaE-N (fragment): DPO3A_SYNY3 - Experimental evidence at protein level: Swiss-Prot protein existence level 1. DNA polymerase III is a complex, multichain enzyme responsible for most of the replicative synthesis in bacteria. This DNA polymerase also exhibits 3' to 5' exonuclease activity. The alpha chain is the DNA polymerase (By similarity). From Synechocystis sp. (strain PCC 6803 / Kazusa).
    903..972     +  rep_origin     M13 ori (fragment): M13 bacteriophage origin of replication; arrow indicates direction of (+) strand synthesis
    998..1055    +  promoter       AmpR promoter (fragment): bla
   1064..1879    -  CDS            KanR: aminoglycoside phosphotransferase; aph(3')-Ia; confers resistance to kanamycin in bacteria or G418 (Geneticin®) in eukaryotes
   2001..2589    +  rep_origin     ori: high-copy-number ColE1/pMB1/pBR322/pUC origin of replication
>Addgene plasmid #122603 | pBT100.136c | addgene full sequence | sequence record 238876 | Addgene NGS Result
AATGCTCTTCTAGTGTACACACTACCACGTTAAGGAGGTAAAGTATGTTTGAACGAAATTATGACCCACG
CGAGCTGCGCAAGGAAACATATCTTCTTTACGAGATTAAGTGGGGCAAGAGTGGTAAACTCTGGAGGCAT
TGGTGTCAAAACAATCGCACTCAACATGCAGAGGTGTATTTCCTGGAAAACATTTTTAACGCTCGCCGCT
TTAATCCATCAACGCATTGCTCCATCACGTGGTATTTGAGTTGGAGTCCCTGCGCTGAATGTAGCCAAAA
GATCGTTGACTTTCTTAAAGAGCACCCCAACGTCAACCTTGAGATATACGTCGCTCGACTGTATTACCAT
GAAGATGAAAGGAATAGACAGGGGCTCCGAGATCTCGTGAACTCTGGAGTCACTATACGCATTATGGATC
TGCCCGATTACAACTATTGCTGGAAAACTTTCGTAAGTGACCAAGGAGGAGACGAGGATTACTGGCCAGG
GCATTTTGCGCCTTGGATAAAACAGTATAGCTTGAAGCTGAAATCCGGTAGTGAAACACCGGGGACTTCA
GAATCGGCCACCCCGGAGTGCCTGTCATACGAAACCGAGATACTGACAGTAGAATATGGCCTTCTGCCAA
TCGGGAAGATTGTGGAGAAACGGATAGAATGCACAGTTTACTCTGTCGATAACAATGGTAACATTTATAC
TCAGCCAGTTGCCCAGTGGCACGACCGGGGAGAGCAGGAAGTATTCGAATACTGTCTGGAGGATGGAAGT
CTCATTAGGGCCACTAAGGACCACAAATTTATGACAGTCGATGGCCAGATGCTGCCTATAGACGAAATCT
TTGAGCGAGAGTTGGACCTCATGCGAGTTGACAACCTTCCTAATTAAGGCGGCTGAAGAGCCTGGTTAAA
AAATGAGCTGATTTAACAAAAATTTAACGCGAATTTTAACAAAATATTAACGCTTACAATTTAGGTGGCA
CTTTTCGGGGAAATGTGCGCGGAACCCCTATTTGTTTATTTTTCTAAATACATTCAAATATGTATCCGCT
CATGAATTAATTCTTAGAAAAACTCATCGAGCATCAAATGAAACTGCAATTTATTCATATCAGGATTATC
AATACCATATTTTTGAAAAAGCCGTTTCTGTAATGAAGGAGAAAACTCACCGAGGCAGTTCCATAGGATG
GCAAGATCCTGGTATCGGTCTGCGATTCCGACTCGTCCAACATCAATACAACCTATTAATTTCCCCTCGT
CAAAAATAAGGTTATCAAGTGAGAAATCACCATGAGTGACGACTGAATCCGGTGAGAATGGCAAAAGTTT
ATGCATTTCTTTCCAGACTTGTTCAACAGGCCAGCCATTACGCTCGTCATCAAAATCACTCGCATCAACC
AAACCGTTATTCATTCGTGATTGCGCCTGAGCCAGACGAAATACGCGATCGCTGTTAAAAGGACAATTAC
AAACAGGAATCGAATGCAACCGGCGCAGGAACACTGCCAGCGCATCAACAATATTTTCACCTGAATCAGG
ATATTCTTCTAATACCTGGAATGCTGTTTTCCCGGGGATCGCAGTGGTGAGTAACCATGCATCATCAGGA
GTACGGATAAAATGCTTGATGGTCGGAAGAGGCATAAATTCCGTCAGCCAGTTTAGTCTGACCATCTCAT
CTGTAACATCATTGGCAACGCTACCTTTGCCATGTTTCAGAAACAACTCTGGCGCATCGGGCTTCCCATA
CAATCGATAGATTGTCGCACCTGATTGCCCGACATTATCGCGAGCCCATTTATACCCATATAAATCAGCA
TCCATGTTGGAATTTAATCGCGGCCTAGAGCAAGACGTTTCCCGTTGAATATGGCTCATAACACCCCTTG
TATTACTGTTTATGTAAGCAGACAGTTTTATTGTTCATGACCAAAATCCCTTAACGTGAGTTTTCGTTCC
ACTGAGCGTCAGACCCCGTAGAAAAGATCAAAGGATCTTCTTGAGATCCTTTTTTTCTGCGCGTAATCTG
CTGCTTGCAAACAAAAAAACCACCGCTACCAGCGGTGGTTTGTTTGCCGGATCAAGAGCTACCAACTCTT
TTTCCGAAGGTAACTGGCTTCAGCAGAGCGCAGATACCAAATACTGTTCTTCTAGTGTAGCCGTAGTTAG
GCCACCACTTCAAGAACTCTGTAGCACCGCCTACATACCTCGCTCTGCTAATCCTGTTACCAGTGGCTGC
TGCCAGTGGCGATAAGTCGTGTCTTACCGGGTTGGACTCAAGACGATAGTTACCGGATAAGGCGCAGCGG
TCGGGCTGAACGGGGGGTTCGTGCACACAGCCCAGCTTGGAGCGAACGACCTACACCGAACTGAGATACC
TACAGCGTGAGCTATGAGAAAGCGCCACGCTTCCCGAAGGGAGAAAGGCGGACAGGTATCCGGTAAGCGG
CAGGGTCGGAACAGGAGAGCGCACGAGGGAGCTTCCAGGGGGAAACGCCTGGTATCTTTATAGTCCTGTC
GGGTTTCGCCACCTCTGACTTGAGCGTCGATTTTTGTGATGCTCGTCAGGGGGGCGGAGCCTATGGAAAA
ACGCCAGCAACGCGGCCTTTTTACGGTTCCTGGCCTTTTGCTGGCCTTTTGCTCACATGTTCTTTCCTGC
GTTATCCCCTGATTCTGTGGATAACCGTATTACCGCCTTTGAGTGAGCTGATACCGCTCGCCGCAGCCGA
ACGACCGAGCGCAGCGAGTCAGTGAGCGAG
